>Addgene plasmid #237028 | CD3E-SmBiT Fusion Vector | addgene full sequence | sequence record 471887 | Addgene NGS Result
AAGACGCGTTAATTAAGACGTCGGCAGTGAAAAAAATGCTTTATTTGTGAAATTTGTGATGCTATTGCTT
TATTTGTAACCATTATAAGCTGCAATAAACAAGTTAACAACAACAATTGCATTCATTTTATGTTTCAGGT
TCAGGGGGAGGTGTGGGAGGTTTTTTAAAGCAAGTAAAACCTCTACAAATGTGGTATGGCTGATTATGAT
CCGCGGCCGCAATACGTCGACGTTATCAGCTGACTTCGTACGAGAGCCTAGGATTATGGCGCGCCACTAG
TTATTAATAGTAATCAATTACGGGGTCATTAGTTCATAGCCCATATATGGAGTTCCGCGTTACATAACTT
ACGGTAAATGGCCCGCCTGGCTGACCGCCCAACGACCCCCGCCCATTGACGTCAATAATGACGTATGTTC
CCATAGTAACGCCAATAGGGACTTTCCATTGACGTCAATGGGTGGAGTATTTACGGTAAACTGCCCACTT
GGCAGTACATCAAGTGTATCATATGCCAAGTCCGCCCCCTATTGACGTCAATGACGGTAAATGGCCCGCC
TGGCATTATGCCCAGTACATGACCTTACGGGACTTTCCTACTTGGCAGTACATCTACGTATTAGTCATCG
CTATTACCATGGTGATGCGGTTTTGGCAGTACACCAATGGGCGTGGATAGCGGTTTGACTCACGGGGATT
TCCAAGTCTCCACCCCATTGACGTCAATGGGAGTTTGTTTTGGCACCAAAATCAACGGGACTTTCCAAAA
TGTCGTAATAACCCCGCCCCGTTGACGCAAATGGGCGGTAGGCGTGTACGGTGGGAGGTCTATATAAGCA
GAGCTGGTTTAGTGAACCGTCAGATCACTAGAAGCTTTATTGCGGTAGTTTATCACAGTTAAATTGCTAA
CGCAGTCAGTGCTTCTGACACAACAGTCTCGAACTTAAGCTGCAGAAGTTGGTCGTGAGGCACTGGGCAG
GTAAGTATCAAGGTTACAAGACAGGTTTAAGGAGACCAATAGAAACTGGGCTTGTCGAGACAGAGAAGAC
TCTTGCGTTTCTGATAGGCACCTATTGGTCTTACTGACATCCACTTTGCCTTTCTCTCCACAGGTGTCCA
CTCCCAGTTCAATTACAGCTCTTAAGGCTAGAGTATTAATACGACTCACTATAGGGCTAGCGATCGCC
[621 nt withheld, positions 1189-1809]
GTTTCTCAAGGCAGTTCAGGTGGTGGCGGGAGCGGAGGTGGAGGCTCGAGCGGTGTGACCGGCTACCGGC
TGTTCGAGGAGATTCTGTAAGGCCGCGACTCTAGAGTCGACCTGCAGGCATGCAAGCTGATTTGGCTGCT
GCCACCGCTGAGCAAGGCCGCTTCGAGCAGACATGATAAGATACATTGATGAGTTTGGACAAACCACAAC
TAGAATGCAGTGAAAAAAATGCTTTATTTGTGAAATTTGTGATGCTATTGCTTTATTTGTAACCATTATA
AGCTGCAATAAACAAGTTAACAACAACAATTGCATTCATTTTATGTTTCAGGTTCAGGGGGAGATGTGGG
AGGTTTTTTTAAGCAAGTAAAACCTCTACAAATGTGGTAAAATCTTAATTAAGAATTCTAATATAACTTC
GTATAGCATACATTATACGAAGTTATGGATCCACTGTTGACAATTAATCATCGGCATAGTATATCGGCAT
AGTATAATACGACAAGGTGAGGAACTAAACCCAGGAGGCAGATCATGATTGAACAAGATGGATTGCACGC
AGGTTCTCCGGCCGCTTGGGTGGAGAGGCTATTCGGCTATGACTGGGCACAACAGACAATCGGCTGCTCT
GATGCCGCCGTGTTCCGGCTGTCAGCGCAGGGGCGCCCGGTTCTTTTTGTCAAGACCGACCTGTCCGGTG
CCCTGAATGAACTGCAGGACGAGGCAGCGCGGCTATCGTGGCTGGCCACGACGGGCGTTCCTTGCGCAGC
TGTGCTCGACGTTGTCACTGAAGCGGGAAGGGACTGGCTGCTATTGGGCGAAGTGCCGGGGCAGGATCTC
CTGTCATCTCACCTTGCTCCTGCCGAGAAAGTATCCATCATGGCTGATGCAATGCGGCGGCTGCATACGC
TTGATCCGGCTACCTGCCCATTCGACCACCAAGCGAAACATCGCATCGAGCGAGCACGTACTCGGATGGA
AGCCGGTCTTGTCGATCAGGATGATCTGGACGAAGAGCATCAGGGGCTCGCGCCAGCCGAACTGTTCGCC
AGGCTCAAGGCGCGCATGCCCGACGGCGAGGATCTCGTCGTGACCCATGGCGATGCCTGCTTGCCGAATA
TCATGGTGGAAAATGGCCGCTTTTCTGGATTCATCGACTGTGGCCGGCTGGGTGTGGCGGACCGCTATCA
GGACATAGCGTTGGCTACCCGTGATATTGCTGAAGAGCTTGGCGGCGAATGGGCTGACCGCTTCCTCGTG
CTTTACGGTATCGCCGCTCCCGATTCGCAGCGCATCGCCTTCTATCGCCTTCTTGACGAGTTCTTCTGAT
TCGAAATGACCGACCAAGCGACGCCCAACCGGTATCAGCTCACTCAAAGGCGGTAATACGGTTATCCACA
GAATCAGGGGATAACGCAGGAAAGAACATGTGAGCAAAAGGCCAGCAAAAGGCCAGGAACCGTAAAAAGG
CCGCGTTGCTGGCGTTTTTCCATAGGCTCCGCCCCCCTGACGAGCATCACAAAAATCGACGCTCAAGTCA
GAGGTGGCGAAACCCGACAGGACTATAAAGATACCAGGCGTTTCCCCCTGGAAGCTCCCTCGTGCGCTCT
CCTGTTCCGACCCTGCCGCTTACCGGATACCTGTCCGCCTTTCTCCCTTCGGGAAGCGTGGCGCTTTCTC
ATAGCTCACGCTGTAGGTATCTCAGTTCGGTGTAGGTCGTTCGCTCCAAGCTGGGCTGTGTGCACGAACC
CCCCGTTCAGCCCGACCGCTGCGCCTTATCCGGTAACTATCGTCTTGAGTCCAACCCGGTAAGACACGAC
TTATCGCCACTGGCAGCAGCCACTGGTAACAGGATTAGCAGAGCGAGGTATGTAGGCGGTGCTACAGAGT
TCTTGAAGTGGTGGCCTAACTACGGCTACACTAGAAGGACAGTATTTGGTATCTGCGCTCTGCTGAAGCC
AGTTACCTTCGGAAAAAGAGTTGGTAGCTCTTGATCCGGCAAACAAACCACCGCTGGTAGCGGTGGTTTT
TTTGTTTGCAAGCAGCAGATTACGCGCAGAAAAAAAGGATTTCAAGAAGATCCTTTGATCTTTTCTACGG
GGTCTGACGCTCAGTGGAACGAAAACTCACGTTAAGGGATTTTGGTCATGAGATTATCAAAAAGGATCTT
CACCTAGATCCTTTTATAGTCCGGAATCGTCACACAAAAAACCAACACACAGATGTAATGAAAATAAAGA
TATTTTATTGCGGCCATCGTGATGGCTAGAGTTTAGCCCTCCCACACATAACCAGAGGGCAGCAATTCAC
GAATCCCAACTGCCGTCGGCTGTCCATCACTGTCCTTCACTATGGCTTTGATCCCAGGATGCAGATCGAG
AAGCACCTGTCGGCACCGTCCGCAGGGGCTCAAGATGCCCCTGTTCTCATTTCCGATCGCGACGATACAA
GTCAGGTTGCCAGCTGCCGCAGCAGCAGCAGTGCCCAGCACCACGAGTTCTGCACAAGGTCCCCCAGTAA
AATGATATACATTGACACCAGTGAAGATGCGGCCGTCGCTAGAGAGAGCTGCGCTGGCGACGCTGTAGTC
TTCAGAGATGGGGATGCTGTTGATTGTAGCCGTTGCTCTTTCAATGAGGGTGGATTCTTCTTGAGACAAA
GGCTTGGCCATGGTGGCGCTAGTGTCAGAAGAATCGAGCTTTTTGCAAAAGCCTAGGCCTCCAAAAAAGC
CTCCTCACTACTTCTGGAATAGCTCAGAGGCCGAGGCGGCCTCGGCCTCTGCATAAATAAAAAAAATTAG
TCAGCCATGGGGCGGAGAATGGGCGGAACTGGGCGGAGTTAGGGGCGGGATGGGCGGAGTTAGGGGCGGG
ACTATGGTTGCTGACTAATTGAGATGCATGCTTTGCATACTTCTGCCTGCTGGGGAGCCTGGGGACTTTC
CACACCTGGTTGCTGACTAATTGAGATGCATGCTTTGCATACTTCTGCCTGCTGGGGAGCCTGGGGACTT
TCCACACCCTAACTGACACACATTCCACAGCTGGTTCTTTCCGCCTCAGAAGGTACCTAACCAAGTTCCT
CTTTCAGAGGTTATTTCAGGCCATGGTGCTGCGC
Features (pLannotate 1.2.2; 17 found; start..end, strand, type, name):
     24..105     -  polyA_signal   SV40 poly(A) signal: SV40 polyadenylation signal
    128..211     -  CDS            large T antigen (fragment): large T antigen from SV40 (simian virus 40)
    276..641     +  enhancer       CMV enhancer: human cytomegalovirus immediate early enhancer
    643..842     +  promoter       CMV promoter: human cytomegalovirus (CMV) immediate early promoter
    981..1113    +  intron         chimeric intron: chimera between introns from human β-globin and immunoglobulin heavy chain genes
   1157..1175    +  promoter       T7 promoter: promoter for bacteriophage T7 RNA polymerase
   1189..1809    +  CDS            CD3E (sequence withheld): CD3E_HUMAN - Also known as T3E. Experimental evidence at protein level: Swiss-Prot protein existence level 1. Part of the TCR-CD3 complex present on T-lymphocyte cell surface that plays an essential role in adaptive immune response. When antigen presenting cells (APCs) activate T-cell receptor (TCR), TCR- mediated signals are transmitted across the cell membrane by the CD3 chains CD3D, CD3E, CD3G and CD3Z. All CD3 chains contain immunoreceptor tyrosine-based activation motifs (ITAMs) in their cytoplasmic domain. Upon TCR engagement, these motifs become phosphorylated by Src family protein tyro
   1908..1937    +  misc_feature   MCS (fragment): pUC18/19 multiple cloning site
   1986..2107    -  polyA_signal   SV40 poly(A) signal: SV40 polyadenylation signal
   2130..2198    -  CDS            large T antigen (fragment): large T antigen from SV40 (simian virus 40)
   2222..2255    +  protein_bind   loxP: Cre-mediated recombination occurs in the 8-bp core sequence (GCATACAT). Cre recombinase
   2265..2312    +  promoter       EM7 promoter: synthetic bacterial promoter&nbsp
   2344..3135    +  CDS            neo: KKA2_KLEPN - Also known as kan, nptII. Experimental evidence at protein level: Swiss-Prot protein existence level 1. Resistance to kanamycin, neomycin, paromomycin, ribostamycin, butirosin and gentamicin B. From Klebsiella pneumoniae.
   3296..3884    -  rep_origin     ori: high-copy-number ColE1/pMB1/pBR322/pUC origin of replication
   4010..4058    -  polyA_signal   poly(A) signal: synthetic polyadenylation signal
   4082..4480    -  CDS            BSD: blasticidin S deaminase; Aspergillus terreus BSD; confers resistance to blasticidin
   4511..4868    -  promoter       SV40 promoter: SV40 enhancer and early promoter
