[The description below was written by a language model from this plasmid's Addgene catalogue record and pLannotate feature annotations shown in this document.]
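Description:
CD3E-SmBiT Fusion Vector is a 4.9 kb mammalian expression plasmid built on the pFC220K SmBiT CMV-Blast Flexi backbone. It is maintained in E. coli as a high-copy plasmid through a ColE1/pUC-type origin and is selected with kanamycin, with resistance supplied by a neo/nptII gene driven by the bacterial EM7 promoter. A single loxP site lies just upstream of this cassette, but the record does not state its purpose. For selection in mammalian cells, a separate cassette on the opposite strand places the blasticidin S deaminase gene (BSD) under the SV40 enhancer/early promoter, terminated by a synthetic poly(A) signal.

The payload is the unmutated human CD3E coding sequence, which encodes the epsilon chain of the TCR-CD3 complex, an ITAM-bearing signalling subunit on the T-cell surface. Expression is driven by the CMV immediate-early enhancer and promoter, followed by a chimeric β-globin/immunoglobulin intron that generally improves transcript processing and expression. A T7 promoter immediately upstream of the open reading frame would allow in vitro transcription. The transcript ends at an SV40 poly(A) signal. According to the catalogue fields, CD3E is fused at its C terminus, on the cytoplasmic tail, to SmBiT supplied by the backbone. The feature table does not annotate the tag itself, although unannotated sequence lies between the CD3E CDS and the polyadenylation signal where it would sit.

SmBiT is the small peptide subunit of the split NanoLuc (NanoBiT) luciferase, and it regains luminescent activity when brought close to the LgBiT partner. The construct is therefore suited to luminescence-based complementation assays that report on CD3E interactions or proximity in live mammalian cells, in transient or blasticidin-selected stable lines. The record does not name a specific partner or assay.
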