Addgene plasmid #237028: CD3E-SmBiT Fusion Vector
Depositing lab: Promega Corporation.
Backbone
  Vector backbone: pFC220K SmBiT CMV-BlastFlexi Vector
  Vector type: Mammalian Expression
  Selectable markers: Blasticidin
Growth in bacteria
  Bacterial resistance: Kanamycin, 50 μg/mL
  Growth temperature: 37°C
  Growth strain: DH5alpha
  Copy number: High Copy
Gene/Insert
  Gene/Insert name: CD3E
  Species: H. sapiens (human)
  Mutation: None
  Entrez Gene: CD3E (a.k.a. CD3epsilon, IMD18, T3E, TCRE)
  Promoter: CMV
  Tag / fusion protein: SmBiT (C terminal on backbone)
  Cloning method: Other
How to cite: CD3E-SmBiT Fusion Vector was a gift from Promega Corporation (Addgene plasmid # 237028 ; http://n2t.net/addgene:237028 ; RRID:Addgene_237028)
